Addgene plasmid #154521: pEPYC0CM0377
Purpose: Phytobricks Level 0 part
Depositing lab: Nicola Patron. Depositing organization: Earlham Institute. Publication: Rational design of minimal synthetic promoters for plants. Cai YM, Kallam K, Tidd H, Gendarini G, Salzman A, Patron NJ. Nucleic Acids Res. 2020 Aug 28. pii: 5897334. doi: 10.1093/nar/gkaa682. PubMed 32856047.
Backbone
  Vector backbone: pUAP1
  Vector type: Synthetic Biology
Growth in bacteria
  Bacterial resistance: Chloramphenicol, 25 μg/mL
  Growth temperature: 37°C
  Growth strain: NEB Stable
  Copy number: High Copy
Gene/Insert
  Gene/Insert name: MinSyn_018
  Species: Synthetic
  Cloning method: Restriction Enzyme; 5′ cloning site BpiI (destroyed during cloning); 3′ cloning site BpiI (destroyed during cloning)
Terms and licenses: Academic/Nonprofit Terms; Industry Terms: Not Available to Industry
Depositor comments: Please visit https://www.biorxiv.org/content/10.1101/2020.05.14.095406v1 for bioRxiv preprint.
How to cite: pEPYC0CM0377 was a gift from Nicola Patron (Addgene plasmid # 154521 ; http://n2t.net/addgene:154521 ; RRID:Addgene_154521)
