[The description below was written by a language model from this plasmid's Addgene catalogue record and pLannotate feature annotations shown in this document.]
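Description:
pEPYC0CM0377 is a small (about 2.2 kb) synthetic-biology plasmid that holds a Phytobricks Level 0 standard part in the pUAP1 universal acceptor backbone. It is a bacterial storage and cloning vector rather than an expression construct in its own right. It replicates in E. coli from a high-copy ColE1/pUC-type origin and is selected with chloramphenicol through a cat (chloramphenicol acetyltransferase) gene driven by its native cat promoter and followed by the phage lambda t0 terminator. Two further annotated elements, a putative bacterial terminator and a his operon terminator, lie on either side of an unannotated stretch. This is presumably where the part sits, and the terminators would insulate it from read-through transcription from the backbone.

The insert is MinSyn_018, a fully synthetic sequence from a study on the rational design of minimal synthetic promoters for plants. The automated feature table does not annotate the insert, and the record gives no details of its composition, such as which cis-regulatory elements or core promoter it contains. The part was placed into the backbone using the Type IIS enzyme BpiI, and both sites were destroyed in the process, as is normal for this kind of domestication. In the Phytobricks/Golden Gate standard, Level 0 parts are normally released with defined overhangs by a second Type IIS enzyme and assembled in one-pot reactions with coding sequences, terminators and other parts into plant transcription units. The specific release sites and overhangs are not stated here. The plasmid therefore serves as a reusable source of a candidate minimal synthetic plant promoter for modular construct assembly.
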