Features (pLannotate 1.2.2; 6 found; start..end, strand, type, name):
    122..165     -  terminator     bacterial terminator: putative bacterial transcription terminator
    325..382     +  terminator     his operon terminator: This putative transcriptin terminator from the E. coli his operon has a 2-bp deletion introduced during synthesis. Its efficiency has not been determined.
    577..1165    -  rep_origin     ori: high-copy-number ColE1/pMB1/pBR322/pUC origin of replication
   1348..1442    -  terminator     lambda t0 terminator: transcription terminator from phage lambda
   1466..2122    -  CDS            cat: CAT_ECOLX - Experimental evidence at protein level: Swiss-Prot protein existence level 1. This enzyme is an effector of chloramphenicol resistance in bacteria. From Escherichia coli. This protein is used as a marker in many commonly used cloning vectors, such as pACYC184.
   2123..36      -  promoter       cat promoter (across the origin): promoter of the E. coli cat gene encoding chloramphenicol acetyltransferase
>Addgene plasmid #154521 | pEPYC0CM0377 | depositor full sequence | sequence record 299393 | pEPYC0CM0377 sequence 2184 bps
TTTCATTATGGTGAAAGTTGGAACCTCTTACGTGCCCGATCAACTCGAGTGCCACCTGACGTCTAAGAAA
CCATTATTATCATGACATTAACCTATAAAAATAGGCGTATCACGAGGCAGAATTTCAGATAAAAAAAATC
CTTAGCTTTCGCTAAGGATGATTTCTGGAATTCGGTCTCAGGAGGGAGGCGTGTCGTTTTAGTGAGGTGG
TGGAGCACGACATGGTGGAGCACGACATGGTGGAGCACGACACTATATAAGGTTTTGCTATTCATTGAAA
GCAGTAGTGACTGATTTGTATATAATGTACTCGAGACCCTGCAGTCCGGCAAAAAAGGGCAAGGTGTCAC
CACCCTGCCCTTTTTCTTTAAAACCGAAAAGATTACTTCGCGTTATGCAGGCTTCCTCGCTCACTGACTC
GCTGCGCTCGGTCGTTCGGCTGCGGCGAGCGGTATCAGCTCACTCAAAGGCGGTAATACGGTTATCCACA
GAATCAGGGGATAACGCAGGAAAGAACATGTGAGCAAAAGGCCAGCAAAAGGCCAGGAACCGTAAAAAGG
CCGCGTTGCTGGCGTTTTTCCACAGGCTCCGCCCCCCTGACGAGCATCACAAAAATCGACGCTCAAGTCA
GAGGTGGCGAAACCCGACAGGACTATAAAGATACCAGGCGTTTCCCCCTGGAAGCTCCCTCGTGCGCTCT
CCTGTTCCGACCCTGCCGCTTACCGGATACCTGTCCGCCTTTCTCCCTTCGGGAAGCGTGGCGCTTTCTC
ATAGCTCACGCTGTAGGTATCTCAGTTCGGTGTAGGTCGTTCGCTCCAAGCTGGGCTGTGTGCACGAACC
CCCCGTTCAGCCCGACCGCTGCGCCTTATCCGGTAACTATCGTCTTGAGTCCAACCCGGTAAGACACGAC
TTATCGCCACTGGCAGCAGCCACTGGTAACAGGATTAGCAGAGCGAGGTATGTAGGCGGTGCTACAGAGT
TCTTGAAGTGGTGGCCTAACTACGGCTACACTAGAAGAACAGTATTTGGTATCTGCGCTCTGCTGAAGCC
AGTTACCTTCGGAAAAAGAGTTGGTAGCTCTTGATCCGGCAAACAAACCACCGCTGGTAGCGGTGGTTTT
TTTGTTTGCAAGCAGCAGATTACGCGCAGAAAAAAAGGATCTCAAGAAGATCCTTTGATCTTTTCTACGG
GGTCTGACGCTCAGTGGAACGAAAACTCACGTTAAGGGATTTTGGTCATGAGATTATCAAAAAGGATCTT
CACCTAGATCCTTTTAAATTAAAAATGAAGTTTTAAATCAATCTAAAGTATATATGAGTAAACTTGGTCT
GACAGCTCGAGGCTTGGATTCTCACCAATAAAAAACGCCCGGCGGCAACCGAGCGTTCTGAACAAATCCA
GATGGAGTTCTGAGGTCATTACTGGATCTATCAACAGGAGTCCAAGCGAGCTCGATATCAAATTACGCCC
CGCCCTGCCACTCATCGCAGTACTGTTGTAATTCATTAAGCATTCTGCCGACATGGAAGCCATCACAAAC
GGCATGATGAACCTGAATCGCCAGCGGCATCAGCACCTTGTCGCCTTGCGTATAATATTTGCCCATGGTG
AAAACGGGGGCGAAGAAGTTGTCCATATTGGCCACGTTTAAATCAAAACTGGTGAAACTCACCCAGGGAT
TGGCTGAGACGAAAAACATATTCTCAATAAACCCTTTAGGGAAATAGGCCAGGTTTTCACCGTAACACGC
CACATCTTGCGAATATATGTGTAGAAACTGCCGGAAATCGTCGTGGTATTCACTCCAGAGCGATGAAAAC
GTTTCAGTTTGCTCATGGAAAACGGTGTAACAAGGGTGAACACTATCCCATATCACCAGCTCACCGTCTT
TCATTGCCATACGAAATTCCGGATGAGCATTCATCAGGCGGGCAAGAATGTGAATAAAGGCCGGATAAAA
CTTGTGCTTATTTTTCTTTACGGTCTTTAAAAAGGCCGTAATATCCAGCTGAACGGTCTGGTTATAGGTA
CATTGAGCAACTGACTGAAATGCCTCAAAATGTTCTTTACGATGCCATTGGGATATATCAACGGTGGTAT
ATCCAGTGATTTTTTTCTCCATTTTAGCTTCCTTAGCTCCTGAAAATCTCGATAACTCAAAAAATACGCC
CGGTAGTGATCTTA
